>Addgene plasmid #116636 | pHAGE-PTEN-V166Sfs*14 | addgene full sequence | sequence record 252860 | Addgene NGS Result
TGGAAGGGCTAATTCACTCCCAAAGAAGACAAGATATCCTTGATCTGTGGATCTACCACACACAAGGCTA
CTTCCCTGATTAGCAGAACTACACACCAGGGCCAGGGGTCAGATATCCACTGACCTTTGGATGGTGCTAC
AAGCTAGTACCAGTTGAGCCAGATAAGGTAGAAGAGGCCAATAAAGGAGAGAACACCAGCTTGTTACACC
CTGTGAGCCTGCATGGGATGGATGACCCGGAGAGAGAAGTGTTAGAGTGGAGGTTTGACAGCCGCCTAGC
ATTTCATCACGTGGCCCGAGAGCTGCATCCGGAGTACTTCAAGAACTGCTGATATCGAGCTTGCTACAAG
GGACTTTCCGCTGGGGACTTTCCAGGGAGGCGTGGCCTGGGCGGGACTGGGGAGTGGCGAGCCCTCAGAT
CCTGCATATAAGCAGCTGCTTTTTGCCTGTACTGGGTCTCTCTGGTTAGACCAGATCTGAGCCTGGGAGC
TCTCTGGCTAACTAGGGAACCCACTGCTTAAGCCTCAATAAAGCTTGCCTTGAGTGCTTCAAGTAGTGTG
TGCCCGTCTGTTGTGTGACTCTGGTAACTAGAGATCCCTCAGACCCTTTTAGTCAGTGTGGAAAATCTCT
AGCAGTGGCGCCCGAACAGGGACTTGAAAGCGAAAGGGAAACCAGAGGAGCTCTCTCGACGCAGGACTCG
GCTTGCTGAAGCGCGCACGGCAAGAGGCGAGGGGCGGCGACTGGTGAGTACGCCAAAAATTTTGACTAGC
GGAGGCTAGAAGGAGAGAGATGGGTGCGAGAGCGTCAGTATTAAGCGGGGGAGAATTAGATCGCGATGGG
AAAAAATTCGGTTAAGGCCAGGGGGAAAGAAAAAATATAAATTAAAACATATAGTATGGGCAAGCAGGGA
GCTAGAACGATTCGCAGTTAATCCTGGCCTGTTAGAAACATCAGAAGGCTGTAGACAAATACTGGGACAG
CTACAACCATCCCTTCAGACAGGATCAGAAGAACTTAGATCATTATATAATACAGTAGCAACCCTCTATT
GTGTGCATCAAAGGATAGAGATAAAAGACACCAAGGAAGCTTTAGACAAGATAGAGGAAGAGCAAAACAA
AAGTAAGACCACCGCACAGCAAGCGGCCGGCCGCTGATCTTCAGACCTGGAGGAGGAGATATGAGGGACA
ATTGGAGAAGTGAATTATATAAATATAAAGTAGTAAAAATTGAACCATTAGGAGTAGCACCCACCAAGGC
AAAGAGAAGAGTGGTGCAGAGAGAAAAAAGAGCAGTGGGAATAGGAGCTTTGTTCCTTGGGTTCTTGGGA
GCAGCAGGAAGCACTATGGGCGCAGCGTCAATGACGCTGACGGTACAGGCCAGACAATTATTGTCTGGTA
TAGTGCAGCAGCAGAACAATTTGCTGAGGGCTATTGAGGCGCAACAGCATCTGTTGCAACTCACAGTCTG
GGGCATCAAGCAGCTCCAGGCAAGAATCCTGGCTGTGGAAAGATACCTAAAGGATCAACAGCTCCTGGGG
ATTTGGGGTTGCTCTGGAAAACTCATTTGCACCACTGCTGTGCCTTGGAATGCTAGTTGGAGTAATAAAT
CTCTGGAACAGATTTGGAATCACACGACCTGGATGGAGTGGGACAGAGAAATTAACAATTACACAAGCTT
AATACACTCCTTAATTGAAGAATCGCAAAACCAGCAAGAAAAGAATGAACAAGAATTATTGGAATTAGAT
AAATGGGCAAGTTTGTGGAATTGGTTTAACATAACAAATTGGCTGTGGTATATAAAATTATTCATAATGA
TAGTAGGAGGCTTGGTAGGTTTAAGAATAGTTTTTGCTGTACTTTCTATAGTGAATAGAGTTAGGCAGGG
ATATTCACCATTATCGTTTCAGACCCACCTCCCAACCCCGAGGGGACCCGACAGGCCCGAAGGAATAGAA
GAAGAAGGTGGAGAGAGAGACAGAGACAGATCCATTCGATTAGTGAACGGATCTCGACGGTATCGCCGAA
TTCACAAATGGCAGTATTCATCCACAATTTTAAAAGAAAAGGGGGGATTGGGGGGTACAGTGCAGGGGAA
AGAATAGTAGACATAATAGCAACAGACATACAAACTAAAGAATTACAAAAACAAATTACAAAAATTCAAA
ATTTTCGGGTTTATTACAGGGACAGCAGAGATCCAGTTTGGACTAGTCGTGAGGCTCCGGTGCCCGTCAG
TGGGCAGAGCGCACATCGCCCACAGTCCCCGAGAAGTTGGGGGGAGGGGTCGGCAATTGAACCGGTGCCT
AGAGAAGGTGGCGCGGGGTAAACTGGGAAAGTGATGTCGTGTACTGGCTCCGCCTTTTTCCCGAGGGTGG
GGGAGAACCGTATATAAGTGCAGTAGTCGCCGTGAACGTTCTTTTTCGCAACGGGTTTGCCGCCAGAACA
CAGGTAAGTGCCGTGTGTGGTTCCCGCGGGCCTGGCCTCTTTACGGGTTATGGCCCTTGCGTGCCTTGAA
TTACTTCCACCTGGCTGCAGTACGTGATTCTTGATCCCGAGCTTCGGGTTGGAAGTGGGTGGGAGAGTTC
GAGGCCTTGCGCTTAAGGAGCCCCTTCGCCTCGTGCTTGAGTTGAGGCCTGGCCTGGGCGCTGGGGCCGC
CGCGTGCGAATCTGGTGGCACCTTCGCGCCTGTCTCGCTGCTTTCGATAAGTCTCTAGCCATTTAAAATT
TTTGATGACCTGCTGCGACGCTTTTTTTCTGGCAAGATAGTCTTGTAAATGCGGGCCAAGATCTGCACAC
TGGTATTTCGGTTTTTGGGGCCGCGGGCGGCGACGGGGCCCGTGCGTCCCAGCGCACATGTTCGGCGAGG
CGGGGCCTGCGAGCGCGGCCACCGAGAATCGGACGGGGGTAGTCTCAAGCTGGCCGGCCTGCTCTGGTGC
CTGGCCTCGCGCCGCCGTGTATCGCCCCGCCCTGGGCGGCAAGGCTGGCCCGGTCGGCACCAGTTGCGTG
AGCGGAAAGATGGCCGCTTCCCGGCCCTGCTGCAGGGAGCTCAAAATGGAGGACGCGGCGCTCGGGAGAG
CGGGCGGGTGAGTCACCCACACAAAGGAAAAGGGCCTTTCCGTCCTCAGCCGTCGCTTCATGTGACTCCA
CGGAGTACCGGGCGCCGTCCAGGCACCTCGATTAGTTCTCGAGCTTTTGGAGTACGTCGTCTTTAGGTTG
GGGGGAGGGGTTTTATGCGATGGAGTTTCCCCACACTGAGTGGGTGGAGACTGAAGTTAGGCCAGCTTGG
CACTTGATGTAATTCTCCTTGGAATTTGCCCTTTTTGAGTTTGGATCTTGGTTCATTCTCAAGCCTCAGA
CAGTGGTTCAAAGTTTTTTTCTTCCATTTCAGGTGTCGTGAAGCGGCCCTGCAGATATCAACAAGTTTGT
ACAAAAAAGCAGGCACCATGACAGCCATCATCAAAGAGATCGTTAGCAGAAACAAAAGGAGATATCAAGA
GGATGGATTCGACTTAGACTTGACCTATATTTATCCAAACATTATTGCTATGGGATTTCCTGCAGAAAGA
CTTGAAGGCGTATACAGGAACAATATTGATGATGTAGTAAGGTTTTTGGATTCAAAGCATAAAAACCATT
ACAAGATATACAATCTTTGTGCTGAAAGACATTATGACACCGCCAAATTTAATTGCAGAGTTGCACAATA
TCCTTTTGAAGACCATAACCCACCACAGCTAGAACTTATCAAACCCTTTTGTGAAGATCTTGACCAATGG
CTAAGTGAAGATGACAATCATGTTGCAGCAATTCACTGTAAAGCTGGAAAGGGACGAACTGGTGTAATGA
TATGTGCATATTTATTACATCGGGGCAAATTTTTAAAGGCACAAGAGGCCCTAGATTTCTATGGGGAAGT
AAGGACCAGAGACAAAAAAGGGAGTAACTATTCCCAGTCAGAGGCGCTATGTGTATTATTATAGCTACCT
GTTAAAGAATCATCTGGATTATAGACCAGTGGCACTGTTGTTTCACAAGATGATGTTTGAAACTATTCCA
ATGTTCAGTGGCGGAACTTGCAATCCTCAGTTTGTGGTCTGCCAGCTAAAGGTGAAGATATATTCCTCCA
ATTCAGGACCCACACGACGGGAAGACAAGTTCATGTACTTTGAGTTCCCTCAGCCGTTACCTGTGTGTGG
TGATATCAAAGTAGAGTTCTTCCACAAACAGAACAAGATGCTAAAAAAGGACAAAATGTTTCACTTTTGG
GTAAATACATTCTTCATACCAGGACCAGAGGAAACCTCAGAAAAAGTAGAAAATGGAAGTCTATGTGATC
AAGAAATCGATAGCATTTGCAGTATAGAGCGTGCAGATAATGACAAGGAATATCTAGTACTTACTTTAAC
AAAAAATGATCTTGACAAAGCAAATAAAGACAAAGCCAACCGATACTTTTCTCCAAATTTTAAGGTGAAG
CTGTACTTCACAAAAACAGTAGAGGAGCCGTCAAATCCAGAGGCTAGCAGTTCAACTTCTGTAACACCAG
ATGTTAGTGACAATGAACCTGATCATTATAGATATTCTGACACCACTGACTCTGATCCAGAGAATGAACC
TTTTGATGAAGATCAGCATACACAAATTACAAAAGTCTAGAACCCAGCTTTCTTGTACAAAGTGGTGATA
TCCAATTAACCCTCACTAAAGGGTTATGAAAGAGTATGTGTTAAATCCCTATAGTGAGTCGTATTACCAC
CCAACTTTTCTATACAAAGTGGTTGATATCCAGCACAGTGGCGGCCGCTCGAGTCTAGAGGGCCCGCGGT
TCGAAGGTAAGCCTATCCCTAACCCTCTCCTCGGTCTCGATTCTACGCGTACCGGTTAGTAATGAGATCC
CTCCCCCCCCCCTAACGTTACTGGCCGAAGCCGCTTGGAATAAGGCCGGTGTGCGTTTGTCTATATGTTA
TTTTCCACCATATTGCCGTCTTTTGGCAATGTGAGGGCCCGGAAACCTGGCCCTGTCTTCTTGACGAGCA
TTCCTAGGGGTCTTTCCCCTCTCGCCAAAGGAATGCAAGGTCTGTTGAATGTCGTGAAGGAAGCAGTTCC
TCTGGAAGCTTCTTGAAGACAAACAACGTCTGTAGCGACCCTTTGCAGGCAGCGGAACCCCCCACCTGGC
GACAGGTGCCTCTGCGGCCAAAAGCCACGTGTATAAGATACACCTGCAAAGGCGGCACAACCCCAGTGCC
ACGTTGTGAGTTGGATAGTTGTGGAAAGAGTCAAATGGCTCTCCTCAAGCGTATTCAACAAGGGGCTGAA
GGATGCCCAGAAGGTACCCCATTGTATGGGATCTGATCTGGGGCCTCGGTGCACATGCTTTACATGTGTT
TAGTCGAGGTTAAAAAAACGTCTAGGCCCCCCGAACCACGGGGACGTGGTTTTCCTTTGAAAAACACGAT
GATAATATGGCCACACATATGGTGAGCAAGGGCGAGGAGCTGTTCACCGGGGTGGTGCCCATCCTGGTCG
AGCTGGACGGCGACGTAAACGGCCACAAGTTCAGCGTGTCCGGCGAGGGCGAGGGCGATGCCACCTACGG
CAAGCTGACCCTGAAGTTCATCTGCACCACCGGCAAGCTGCCCGTGCCCTGGCCCACCCTCGTGACCACC
CTGACCTACGGCGTGCAGTGCTTCAGCCGCTACCCCGACCACATGAAGCAGCACGACTTCTTCAAGTCCG
CCATGCCCGAAGGCTACGTCCAGGAGCGCACCATCTTCTTCAAGGACGACGGCAACTACAAGACCCGCGC
CGAGGTGAAGTTCGAGGGCGACACCCTGGTGAACCGCATCGAGCTGAAGGGCATCGACTTCAAGGAGGAC
GGCAACATCCTGGGGCACAAGCTGGAGTACAACTACAACAGCCACAACGTCTATATCATGGCCGACAAGC
AGAAGAACGGCATCAAGGTGAACTTCAAGATCCGCCACAACATCGAGGACGGCAGCGTGCAGCTCGCCGA
CCACTACCAGCAGAACACCCCCATCGGCGACGGCCCCGTGCTGCTGCCCGACAACCACTACCTGAGCACC
CAGTCCGCCCTGAGCAAAGACCCCAACGAGAAGCGCGATCACATGGTCCTGCTGGAGTTCGTGACCGCCG
CCGGGATCACTCTCGGCATGGACGAGCTGTACAAGTAAATCGATAGATCCTAATCAACCTCTGGATTACA
AAATTTGTGAAAGATTGACTGGTATTCTTAACTATGTTGCTCCTTTTACGCTATGTGGATACGCTGCTTT
AATGCCTTTGTATCATGCTATTGCTTCCCGTATGGCTTTCATTTTCTCCTCCTTGTATAAATCCTGGTTG
CTGTCTCTTTATGAGGAGTTGTGGCCCGTTGTCAGGCAACGTGGCGTGGTGTGCACTGTGTTTGCTGACG
CAACCCCCACTGGTTGGGGCATTGCCACCACCTGTCAGCTCCTTTCCGGGACTTTCGCTTTCCCCCTCCC
TATTGCCACGGCGGAACTCATCGCCGCCTGCCTTGCCCGCTGCTGGACAGGGGCTCGGCTGTTGGGCACT
GACAATTCCGTGGTGTTGTCGGGGAAATCATCGTCCTTTCCTTGGCTGCTCGCCTGTGTTGCCACCTGGA
TTCTGCGCGGGACGTCCTTCTGCTACGTCCCTTCGGCCCTCAATCCAGCGGACCTTCCTTCCCGCGGCCT
GCTGCCGGCTCTGCGGCCTCTTCCGCGTCTTCGCCTTCGCCCTCAGACGAGTCGGATCTCCCTTTGGGCC
GCCTCCCCGCCTGAGATCCTTTAAGACCAATGACTTACAAGGCAGCTGTAGATCTTAGCCACTTTTTAAA
AGAAAAGGGGGGACTGGAAGGGCTAATTCACTCCCAACGAAGACAAGATCTGCTTTTTGCTTGTACTGGG
TCTCTCTGGTTAGACCAGATCTGAGCCTGGGAGCTCTCTGGCTAACTAGGGAACCCACTGCTTAAGCCTC
AATAAAGCTTGCCTTGAGTGCTTCAAGTAGTGTGTGCCCGTCTGTTGTGTGACTCTGGTAACTAGAGATC
CCTCAGACCCTTTTAGTCAGTGTGGAAAATCTCTAGCAGTAGTAGTTCATGTCATCTTATTATTCAGTAT
TTATAACTTGCAAAGAAATGAATATCAGAGAGTGAGAGGCCCGGGTTAATTAAGGAAAGGGCTAGATCAT
TCTTGAAGACGAAAGGGCCTCGTGATACGCCTATTTTTATAGGTTAATGTCATGATAATAATGGTTTCTT
AGACGTCAGGTGGCACTTTTCGGGGAAATGTGCGCGGAACCCCTATTTGTTTATTTTTCTAAATACATTC
AAATATGTATCCGCTCATGAGACAATAACCCTGATAAATGCTTCAATAATATTGAAAAAGGAAGAGTATG
AGTATTCAACATTTCCGTGTCGCCCTTATTCCCTTTTTTGCGGCATTTTGCCTTCCTGTTTTTGCTCACC
CAGAAACGCTGGTGAAAGTAAAAGATGCTGAAGATCAGTTGGGTGCACGAGTGGGTTACATCGAACTGGA
TCTCAACAGCGGTAAGATCCTTGAGAGTTTTCGCCCCGAAGAACGTTTTCCAATGATGAGCACTTTTAAA
GTTCTGCTATGTGGCGCGGTATTATCCCGTGTTGACGCCGGGCAAGAGCAACTCGGTCGCCGCATACACT
ATTCTCAGAATGACTTGGTTGAGTACTCACCAGTCACAGAAAAGCATCTTACGGATGGCATGACAGTAAG
AGAATTATGCAGTGCTGCCATAACCATGAGTGATAACACTGCGGCCAACTTACTTCTGACAACGATCGGA
GGACCGAAGGAGCTAACCGCTTTTTTGCACAACATGGGGGATCATGTAACTCGCCTTGATCGTTGGGAAC
CGGAGCTGAATGAAGCCATACCAAACGACGAGCGTGACACCACGATGCCTGTAGCAATGGCAACAACGTT
GCGCAAACTATTAACTGGCGAACTACTTACTCTAGCTTCCCGGCAACAATTAATAGACTGGATGGAGGCG
GATAAAGTTGCAGGACCACTTCTGCGCTCGGCCCTTCCGGCTGGCTGGTTTATTGCTGATAAATCTGGAG
CCGGTGAGCGTGGGTCTCGCGGTATCATTGCAGCACTGGGGCCAGATGGTAAGCCCTCCCGTATCGTAGT
TATCTACACGACGGGGAGTCAGGCAACTATGGATGAACGAAATAGACAGATCGCTGAGATAGGTGCCTCA
CTGATTAAGCATTGGTAACTGTCAGACCAAGTTTACTCATATATACTTTAGATTGATTTAAAACTTCATT
TTTAATTTAAAAGGATCTAGGTGAAGATCCTTTTTGATAATCTCATGACCAAAATCCCTTAACGTGAGTT
TTCGTTCCACTGAGCGTCAGACCCCGTAGAAAAGATCAAAGGATCTTCTTGAGATCCTTTTTTTCTGCGC
GTAATCTGCTGCTTGCAAACAAAAAAACCACCGCTACCAGCGGTGGTTTGTTTGCCGGATCAAGAGCTAC
CAACTCTTTTTCCGAAGGTAACTGGCTTCAGCAGAGCGCAGATACCAAATACTGTTCTTCTAGTGTAGCC
GTAGTTAGGCCACCACTTCAAGAACTCTGTAGCACCGCCTACATACCTCGCTCTGCTAATCCTGTTACCA
GTGGCTGCTGCCAGTGGCGATAAGTCGTGTCTTACCGGGTTGGACTCAAGACGATAGTTACCGGATAAGG
CGCAGCGGTCGGGCTGAACGGGGGGTTCGTGCACACAGCCCAGCTTGGAGCGAACGACCTACACCGAACT
GAGATACCTACAGCGTGAGCTATGAGAAAGCGCCACGCTTCCCGAAGGGAGAAAGGCGGACAGGTATCCG
GTAAGCGGCAGGGTCGGAACAGGAGAGCGCACGAGGGAGCTTCCAGGGGGAAACGCCTGGTATCTTTATA
GTCCTGTCGGGTTTCGCCACCTCTGACTTGAGCGTCGATTTTTGTGATGCTCGTCAGGGGGGCGGAGCCT
ATGGAAAAACGCCAGCAACGCGGCCTTTTTACGGTTCCTGGCCTTTTGCTGGCCTTTTGCTCACATGTTC
TTTCCTGCGTTATCCCCTGATTCTGTGGATAACCGTATTACCGCCTTTGAGTGAGCTGATACCGCTCGCC
GCAGCCGAACGACCGAGCGCAGCGAGTCAGTGAGCGAGGAAGCGGAAGAGCGCCCAATACGCAAACCGCC
TCTCCCCGCGCGTTGGCCGATTCATTAATGCAGCAAGCTCATGGCTGACTAATTTTTTTTATTTATGCAG
AGGCCGAGGCCGCCTCGGCCTCTGAGCTATTCCAGAAGTAGTGAGGAGGCTTTTTTGGAGGCCTAGGCTT
TTGCAAAAAGCTCCCCGTGGCACGACAGGTTTCCCGACTGGAAAGCGGGCAGTGAGCGCAACGCAATTAA
TGTGAGTTAGCTCACTCATTAGGCACCCCAGGCTTTACACTTTATGCTTCCGGCTCGTATGTTGTGTGGA
ATTGTGAGCGGATAACAATTTCACACAGGAAACAGCTATGACATGATTACGAATTTCACAAATAAAGCAT
TTTTTTCACTGCATTCTAGTTGTGGTTTGTCCAAACTCATCAATGTATCTTATCATGTCTGGATCAACTG
GATAACTCAAGCTAACCAAAATCATCCCAAACTTCCCACCCCATACCCTATTACCACTGCCAATTACCTG
TGGTTTCATTTACTCTAAACCTGTGATTCCTCTGAATTATTTTCATTTTAAAGAAATTGTATTTGTTAAA
TATGTACTACAAACTTAGTAGT
Features (pLannotate 1.2.2; 31 found; start..end, strand, type, name):
    377..634     +  LTR            5' LTR (truncated): truncated 5' long terminal repeat (LTR) from HIV-1
    681..806     +  misc_feature   HIV-1 Ψ: packaging signal of human immunodeficiency virus type 1
    790..1128    +  CDS            HIV-1 gag (fragment): gag protein from human immunodeficiency virus 1; gag
   1303..1536    +  misc_feature   RRE: The Rev response element (RRE) of HIV-1 allows for Rev-dependent mRNA export from the nucleus to the cytoplasm.
   1913..2013    +  CDS            Rev (fragment): human immunodeficiency virus 1 (HIV-1) Rev protein; rev; enhances nuclear export of unspliced and incompletely spliced viral mRNAs
   2058..2175    +  misc_feature   cPPT/CTS: central polypurine tract and central termination sequence of HIV-1
   2223..3401    +  promoter       EF-1α promoter: strong constitutive promoter for human elongation factor EF-1α
   3422..3442    +  protein_bind   attB1: mutant version of attB; core recombination site for the Gateway® BP reaction BP Clonase™
   3448..3942    +  CDS            PTEN (fragment): PTEN_HUMAN - Also known as MMAC1, TEP1. Experimental evidence at protein level: Swiss-Prot protein existence level 1. [Isoform alpha]: Functional kinase, like isoform 1 it antagonizes the PI3K-AKT/PKB signaling pathway. Plays a role in mitochondrial energetic metabolism by promoting COX activity and ATP production, via collaboration with isoform 1 in increasing protein levels of PINK1. From Homo sapiens (Human).
   3935..4657    +  CDS            PTEN (fragment): PTEN_HUMAN - Also known as MMAC1, TEP1. Experimental evidence at protein level: Swiss-Prot protein existence level 1. [Isoform alpha]: Functional kinase, like isoform 1 it antagonizes the PI3K-AKT/PKB signaling pathway. Plays a role in mitochondrial energetic metabolism by promoting COX activity and ATP production, via collaboration with isoform 1 in increasing protein levels of PINK1. From Homo sapiens (Human).
   4662..4686    -  protein_bind   attB2: mutant version of attB; recombination site for the Gateway® BP reaction BP Clonase™
   4694..4712    +  promoter       T3 promoter: promoter for bacteriophage T3 RNA polymerase
   4738..4756    -  promoter       T7 promoter: promoter for bacteriophage T7 RNA polymerase
   4762..4780    -  protein_bind   attB4 (fragment): mutant version of attB; core recombination site for the Gateway® BP reaction BP Clonase™
   4836..4877    +  CDS            V5 tag: epitope tag from simian virus 5
   5003..5465    +  misc_feature   IRES: internal ribosome entry site (IRES) of the encephalomyocarditis virus (EMCV)
   5479..6198    +  CDS            EGFP: the original enhanced GFP (Yang et al., 1996) mammalian codon-optimized
   6212..6800    +  misc_feature   WPRE: woodchuck hepatitis virus posttranscriptional regulatory element
   6808..6873    +  CDS            nef (fragment): NEF_HV1Z2 - Experimental evidence at protein level: Swiss-Prot protein existence level 1. Extracellular Nef protein targets CD4(+) T-lymphocytes for apoptosis by interacting with CXCR4 surface receptors. From Human immunodeficiency virus type 1 group M subtype D (isolate Z2/CDC-Z34) (HIV-1).
   6875..7108    +  LTR            3' LTR (ΔU3): self-inactivating 3' long terminal repeat (LTR) from HIV-1
   7313..7417    +  promoter       AmpR promoter: bla
   7418..8278    +  CDS            AmpR: β-lactamase; bla; confers resistance to ampicillin, carbenicillin, and related antibiotics
   8449..9037    +  rep_origin     ori: high-copy-number ColE1/pMB1/pBR322/pUC origin of replication
   9220..9274    +  CDS            lacI (fragment): lac repressor; lacI; The lac repressor binds to the lac operator to inhibit transcription in E. coli. This inhibition can be relieved by adding lactose or isopropyl-β-D-thiogalactopyranoside (IPTG).
   9280..9373    +  rep_origin     SV40 ori (fragment): SV40 origin of replication
   9398..9435    +  CDS            lacI (fragment): lac repressor; lacI; The lac repressor binds to the lac operator to inhibit transcription in E. coli. This inhibition can be relieved by adding lactose or isopropyl-β-D-thiogalactopyranoside (IPTG).
   9448..9469    +  protein_bind   CAP binding site: CAP binding activates transcription in the presence of cAMP. E. coli catabolite activator protein
   9484..9514    +  promoter       lac promoter: promoter for the E. coli lac operon
   9522..9538    +  protein_bind   lac operator: The lac repressor binds to the lac operator to inhibit transcription in E. coli. This inhibition can be relieved by adding lactose or isopropyl-β-D-thiogalactopyranoside (IPTG). lac repressor encoded by lacI
   9572..9655    +  polyA_signal   SV40 poly(A) signal (fragment): SV40 polyadenylation signal
   9822..329     +  CDS            nef (fragment) (across the origin): NEF_HV1BR - Experimental evidence at protein level: Swiss-Prot protein existence level 1. Extracellular Nef protein targets CD4(+) T-lymphocytes for apoptosis by interacting with CXCR4 surface receptors (PubMed:14990729). From Human immunodeficiency virus type 1 group M subtype B (isolate BRU/LAI) (HIV-1).
