[The description below was written by a language model from this plasmid's Addgene catalogue record and pLannotate feature annotations shown in this document.]
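Description:
pHAGE-PTEN-V166Sfs*14 is an HIV-1-based lentiviral expression plasmid built on the pHAGE backbone and carrying a cancer-associated frameshift allele of human PTEN, the phosphatase tumour suppressor that antagonises PI3K-AKT signalling. It is propagated in E. coli through a high-copy ColE1/pUC-type origin with ampicillin selection (AmpR, β-lactamase). The recombination-deficient Stbl3 strain is listed, as is common for LTR-containing plasmids. The viral portion has the usual transfer-vector layout. It comprises a truncated 5' LTR, the Ψ packaging signal with an adjoining gag fragment, the RRE for Rev-dependent nuclear export, the cPPT/CTS, and a ΔU3 self-inactivating 3' LTR. The vector encodes no intact viral proteins, so packaging functions must be supplied in trans to make particles.

The payload is driven by the constitutive human EF-1α promoter. The PTEN open reading frame was introduced by Gateway cloning and sits between attB1 and attB2 sites. The annotation splits it into two slightly overlapping PTEN fragments that meet near codon 166, which is consistent with the V166Sfs*14 frameshift. That change should replace valine 166 with serine and terminate translation about 14 codons later, giving a truncated protein. A V5 tag is annotated downstream of attB2, but the premature stop means it would not be expected to be fused to this mutant product. An EMCV IRES followed by EGFP allows transduced cells to be tracked by fluorescence from the same transcript, and a WPRE enhances expression. No mammalian drug-selection marker is annotated. The construct comes from a systematic effort to annotate the function of somatic cancer mutations, and it is suited to stable expression of this PTEN variant in mammalian cells for comparison with other alleles.
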