Addgene plasmid #116636: pHAGE-PTEN-V166Sfs*14
Purpose: Lentiviral expression of PTEN V166Sfs*14
Depositing lab: Gordon Mills & Kenneth Scott. Depositing organization: Baylor College of Medicine. Publication: Systematic Functional Annotation of Somatic Mutations in Cancer. Ng PK, Li J, Jeong KJ, Shao S, Chen H, Tsang YH, Sengupta S, Wang Z, Bhavana VH, Tran R, Soewito S, Minussi DC, Moreno D, Kong K, Dogruluk T, Lu H, Gao J, Tokheim C, Zhou DC, Johnson AM, Zeng J, Ip CKM, Ju Z, Wester M, Yu S, Li Y, Vellano CP, Schultz N, Karchin R, Ding L, Lu Y, Cheung LWT, Chen K, Shaw KR, Meric-Bernstam F, Scott KL, Yi S, Sahni N, Liang H, Mills GB. Cancer Cell. 2018 Mar 12;33(3):450-462.e10. doi: 10.1016/j.ccell.2018.01.021. PubMed 29533785.
Backbone
  Vector backbone: pHAGE
  Vector type: Lentiviral
Growth in bacteria
  Bacterial resistance: Ampicillin, 100 μg/mL
  Growth temperature: 37°C
  Growth strain: Stbl3
  Copy number: High Copy
Gene/Insert
  Gene/Insert name: PTEN
  Species: H. sapiens (human)
  Mutation: V166Sfs*14
  Entrez Gene: PTEN (a.k.a. 10q23del, BZS, CWS1, DEC, GLM2, MHAM, MMAC1, PTEN1, PTENbeta, TEP1)
  Cloning method: Gateway Cloning
Terms and licenses: Academic/Nonprofit Terms; Industry Terms: Not Available to Industry
How to cite: pHAGE-PTEN-V166Sfs*14 was a gift from Gordon Mills & Kenneth Scott (Addgene plasmid # 116636 ; http://n2t.net/addgene:116636 ; RRID:Addgene_116636)
